>Addgene plasmid #124978 | pCDH-EF1-N-cG-Neo | depositor full sequence | sequence record 238846 | pCDH-EF1-N-cG-Neo sequence 9347 bps
ACGCGTGTAGTCTTATGCAATACTCTTGTAGTCTTGCAACATGGTAACGATGAGTTAGCAACATGCCTTA
CAAGGAGAGAAAAAGCACCGTGCATGCCGATTGGTGGAAGTAAGGTGGTACGATCGTGCCTTATTAGGAA
GGCAACAGACGGGTCTGACATGGATTGGACGAACCACTGAATTGCCGCATTGCAGAGATATTGTATTTAA
GTGCCTAGCTCGATACAATAAACGGGTCTCTCTGGTTAGACCAGATCTGAGCCTGGGAGCTCTCTGGCTA
ACTAGGGAACCCACTGCTTAAGCCTCAATAAAGCTTGCCTTGAGTGCTTCAAGTAGTGTGTGCCCGTCTG
TTGTGTGACTCTGGTAACTAGAGATCCCTCAGACCCTTTTAGTCAGTGTGGAAAATCTCTAGCAGTGGCG
CCCGAACAGGGACCTGAAAGCGAAAGGGAAACCAGAGCTCTCTCGACGCAGGACTCGGCTTGCTGAAGCG
CGCACGGCAAGAGGCGAGGGGCGGCGACTGGTGAGTACGCCAAAAATTTTGACTAGCGGAGGCTAGAAGG
AGAGAGATGGGTGCGAGAGCGTCAGTATTAAGCGGGGGAGAATTAGATCGCGATGGGAAAAAATTCGGTT
AAGGCCAGGGGGAAAGAAAAAATATAAATTAAAACATATAGTATGGGCAAGCAGGGAGCTAGAACGATTC
GCAGTTAATCCTGGCCTGTTAGAAACATCAGAAGGCTGTAGACAAATACTGGGACAGCTACAACCATCCC
TTCAGACAGGATCAGAAGAACTTAGATCATTATATAATACAGTAGCAACCCTCTATTGTGTGCATCAAAG
GATAGAGATAAAAGACACCAAGGAAGCTTTAGACAAGATAGAGGAAGAGCAAAACAAAAGTAAGACCACC
GCACAGCAAGCGGCCACTGATCTTCAGACCTGGAGGAGGAGATATGAGGGACAATTGGAGAAGTGAATTA
TATAAATATAAAGTAGTAAAAATTGAACCATTAGGAGTAGCACCCACCAAGGCAAAGAGAAGAGTGGTGC
AGAGAGAAAAAAGAGCAGTGGGAATAGGAGCTTTGTTCCTTGGGTTCTTGGGAGCAGCAGGAAGCACTAT
GGGCGCAGCCTCAATGACGCTGACGGTACAGGCCAGACAATTATTGTCTGGTATAGTGCAGCAGCAGAAC
AATTTGCTGAGGGCTATTGAGGCGCAACAGCATCTGTTGCAACTCACAGTCTGGGGCATCAAGCAGCTCC
AGGCAAGAATCCTGGCTGTGGAAAGATACCTAAAGGATCAACAGCTCCTGGGGATTTGGGGTTGCTCTGG
AAAACTCATTTGCACCACTGCTGTGCCTTGGAATGCTAGTTGGAGTAATAAATCTCTGGAACAGATTGGA
ATCACACGACCTGGATGGAGTGGGACAGAGAAATTAACAATTACACAAGCTTAATACACTCCTTAATTGA
AGAATCGCAAAACCAGCAAGAAAAGAATGAACAAGAATTATTGGAATTAGATAAATGGGCAAGTTTGTGG
AATTGGTTTAACATAACAAATTGGCTGTGGTATATAAAATTATTCATAATGATAGTAGGAGGCTTGGTAG
GTTTAAGAATAGTTTTTGCTGTACTTTCTATAGTGAATAGAGTTAGGCAGGGATATTCACCATTATCGTT
TCAGACCCACCTCCCAACCCCGAGGGGACCCGACAGGCCCGAAGGAATAGAAGAAGAAGGTGGAGAGAGA
GACAGAGACAGATCCATTCGATTAGTGAACGGATCTCGACGGTATCGGTATCGGTTAACTTTTAAAAGAA
AAGGGGGGATTGGGGGGTACAGTGCAGGGGAAAGAATAGTAGACATAATAGCAACAGACATACAAACTAA
AGAATTACAAAAACAAATTACAAAAATTCAAAATTTTATCGATATCGATAGCTTTGCAAAGATGGATAAA
GTTTTAAACAGAGAGGAATCTTTGCAGCTAATGGACCTTCTAGGTCTTGAAAGGAGTGGGAATTGGCTCC
GGTGCCCGTCAGTGGGCAGAGCGCACATCGCCCACAGTCCCCGAGAAGTTGGGGGGAGGGGTCGGCAATT
GAACCGGTGCCTAGAGAAGGTGGCGCGGGGTAAACTGGGAAAGTGATGTCGTGTACTGGCTCCGCCTTTT
TCCCGAGGGTGGGGGAGAACCGTATATAAGTGCAGTAGTCGCCGTGAACGTTCTTTTTCGCAACGGGTTT
GCCGCCAGAACACAGGTAAGTGCCGTGTGTGGTTCCCGCGGGCCTGGCCTCTTTACGGGTTATGGCCCTT
GCGTGCCTTGAATTACTTCCACCTGGCTGCAGTACGTGATTCTTGATCCCGAGCTTCGGGTTGGAAGTGG
GTGGGAGAGTTCGAGGCCTTGCGCTTAAGGAGCCCCTTCGCCTCGTGCTTGAGTTGAGGCCTGGCCTGGG
CGCTGGGGCCGCCGCGTGCGAATCTGGTGGCACCTTCGCGCCTGTCTCGCTGCTTTCGATAAGTCTCTAG
CCATTTAAAATTTTTGATGACCTGCTGCGACGCTTTTTTTCTGGCAAGATAGTCTTGTAAATGCGGGCCA
AGATCTGCACACTGGTATTTCGGTTTTTGGGGCCGCGGGCGGCGACGGGGCCCGTGCGTCCCAGCGCACA
TGTTCGGCGAGGCGGGGCCTGCGAGCGCGGCCACCGAGAATCGGACGGGGGTAGTCTCAAGCTGGCCGGC
CTGCTCTGGTGCCTGGCCTCGCGCCGCCGTGTATCGCCCCGCCCTGGGCGGCAAGGCTGGCCCGGTCGGC
ACCAGTTGCGTGAGCGGAAAGATGGCCGCTTCCCGGCCCTGCTGCAGGGAGCTCAAAATGGAGGACGCGG
CGCTCGGGAGAGCGGGCGGGTGAGTCACCCACACAAAGGAAAAGGGCCTTTCCGTCCTCAGCCGTCGCTT
CATGTGACTCCACGGAGTACCGGGCGCCGTCCAGGCACCTCGATTAGTTCTCGAGCTTTTGGAGTACGTC
GTCTTTAGGTTGGGGGGAGGGGTTTTATGCGATGGAGTTTCCCCACACTGAGTGGGTGGAGACTGAAGTT
AGGCCAGCTTGGCACTTGATGTAATTCTCCTTGGAATTTGCCCTTTTTGAGTTTGGATCTTGGTTCATTC
TCAAGCCTCAGACAGTGGTTCAAAGTTTTTTTCTTCCATTTCAGGTGTCGTGAGGAATTGGATCCGCCAC
CATGGTCTTCACACTCGAAGATTTCGTTGGGGACTGGCGACAGACAGCCGGCTACAACCTGGACCAAGTC
CTTGAACAGGGAGGTGTGTCCAGTTTGTTTCAGAATCTCGGGGTGTCCGTAACTCCGATCCAAAGGATTG
TCCTGAGCGGTGAAAATGGGCTGAAGATCGACATCCATGTCATCATCCCGTATGAAGGTCTGAGCGGCGA
CCAAATGGGCCAGATCGAAAAAATTTTTAAGGTGGTGTACCCTGTGGATGATCATCACTTTAAGGTGATC
CTGCACTATGGCACACTGGTAATCGACGGGGTTACGCCGAACATGATCGACTATTTCGGACGGCCGTATG
AAGGCATCGCCGTGTTCGACGGCAAAAAGATCACTGTAACAGGGACCCTGTGGAACGGCAACAAAATTAT
CGACGAGCGCCTGATCAACCCCGACGGCTCCCTGCTGTTCCGAGTAACCATCAACGGAGTGACCGGCTGG
CGGCTGTGCGAACGCATTCTGGCGAAGCTTGGAAGCGGAGCTACTAACTTCAGCCTGCTGAAGCAGGCTG
GAGACGTGGAGGAGAACCCTGGACCTATGGAGAGCGACGAGAGCGGCCTGCCCGCCATGGAGATCGAGTG
CCGCATCACCGGCACCCTGAACGGCGTGGAGTTCGAGCTGGTGGGCGGCGGAGAGGGCACCCCCAAGCAG
GGCCGCATGACCAACAAGATGAAGAGCACCAAAGGCGCCCTGACCTTCAGCCCCTACCTGCTGAGCCACG
TGATGGGCTACGGCTTCTACCACTTCGGCACCTACCCCAGCGGCTACGAGAACCCCTTCCTGCACGCCAT
CAACAACGGCGGCTACACCAACACCCGCATCGAGAAGTACGAGGACGGCGGCGTGCTGCACGTGAGCTTC
AGCTACCGCTACGAGGCCGGCCGCGTGATCGGCGACTTCAAGGTGGTGGGCACCGGCTTCCCCGAGGACA
GCGTGATCTTCACCGACAAGATCATCCGCAGCAACGCCACCGTGGAGCACCTGCACCCCATGGGCGATAA
CGTGCTGGTGGGCAGCTTCGCCCGCACCTTCAGCCTGCGCGACGGCGGCTACTACAGCTTCGTGGTGGAC
AGCCACATGCACTTCAAGAGCGCCATCCACCCCAGCATCCTGCAGAACGGGGGCCCCATGTTCGCCTTCC
GCCGCGTGGAGGAGCTGCACAGCAACACCGAGCTGGGCATCGTGGAGTACCAGCACGCCTTCAAGACCCC
CATTGCCTTCGCCAGATCCCGCGCTCAGTCGTCCAATTCTGCCGTGGACGGCACCGCCGGACCCGGCTCC
ACCGGATCTCGCGTCGACGGAAGCGGAGCTACTAACTTCAGCCTGCTGAAGCAGGCTGGAGACGTGGAGG
AGAACCCTGGACCTATGGCTGAACAAGATGGATTGCACGCAGGTTCTCCGGCCGCTTGGGTGGAGAGGCT
ATTCGGCTATGACTGGGCACAACAGACAATCGGCTGCTCTGATGCCGCCGTGTTCCGGCTGTCAGCGCAG
GGGCGCCCGGTTCTTTTTGTCAAGACCGACCTGTCCGGTGCCCTGAATGAACTGCAGGACGAGGCAGCGC
GGCTATCGTGGCTGGCCACGACGGGCGTTCCTTGCGCAGCTGTGCTCGACGTTGTCACTGAAGCGGGAAG
GGACTGGCTGCTATTGGGCGAAGTGCCGGGGCAGGATCTCCTGTCATCTCACCTTGCTCCTGCCGAGAAA
GTATCCATCATGGCTGATGCAATGCGGCGGCTGCATACGCTTGATCCGGCTACCTGCCCATTCGACCACC
AAGCGAAACATCGCATCGAGCGAGCACGTACTCGGATGGAAGCCGGTCTTGTCGATCAGGATGATCTGGA
CGAAGAGCATCAGGGGCTCGCGCCAGCCGAACTGTTCGCCAGGCTCAAGGCGCGCATGCCCGACGGCGAG
GATCTCGTCGTGACCCATGGCGATGCCTGCTTGCCGAATATCATGGTGGAAAATGGCCGCTTTTCTGGAT
TCATCGACTGTGGCCGGCTGGGTGTGGCGGACCGCTATCAGGACATAGCGTTGGCTACCCGTGATATTGC
TGAAGAGCTTGGCGGCGAATGGGCTGACCGCTTCCTCGTGCTTTACGGTATCGCCGCTCCCGATTCGCAG
CGCATCGCCTTCTATCGCCTTCTTGACGAGTTCTTCTGAGAATTCGTCGACAATCAACCTCTGGATTACA
AAATTTGTGAAAGATTGACTGGTATTCTTAACTATGTTGCTCCTTTTACGCTATGTGGATACGCTGCTTT
AATGCCTTTGTATCATGCTATTGCTTCCCGTATGGCTTTCATTTTCTCCTCCTTGTATAAATCCTGGTTG
CTGTCTCTTTATGAGGAGTTGTGGCCCGTTGTCAGGCAACGTGGCGTGGTGTGCACTGTGTTTGCTGACG
CAACCCCCACTGGTTGGGGCATTGCCACCACCTGTCAGCTCCTTTCCGGGACTTTCGCTTTCCCCCTCCC
TATTGCCACGGCGGAACTCATCGCCGCCTGCCTTGCCCGCTGCTGGACAGGGGCTCGGCTGTTGGGCACT
GACAATTCCGTGGTGTTGTCGGGGAAATCATCGTCCTTTCCTTGGCTGCTCGCCTGTGTTGCCACCTGGA
TTCTGCGCGGGACGTCCTTCTGCTACGTCCCTTCGGCCCTCAATCCAGCGGACCTTCCTTCCCGCGGCCT
GCTGCCGGCTCTGCGGCCTCTTCCGCGTCTTCGCCTTCGCCCTCAGACGAGTCGGATCTCCCTTTGGGCC
GCCTCCCCGCCTGGTACCTTTAAGACCAATGACTTACAAGGCAGCTGTAGATCTTAGCCACTTTTTAAAA
GAAAAGGGGGGACTGGAAGGGCTAATTCACTCCCAACGAAAATAAGATCTGCTTTTTGCTTGTACTGGGT
CTCTCTGGTTAGACCAGATCTGAGCCTGGGAGCTCTCTGGCTAACTAGGGAACCCACTGCTTAAGCCTCA
ATAAAGCTTGCCTTGAGTGCTTCAAGTAGTGTGTGCCCGTCTGTTGTGTGACTCTGGTAACTAGAGATCC
CTCAGACCCTTTTAGTCAGTGTGGAAAATCTCTAGCAGTAGTAGTTCATGTCATCTTATTATTCAGTATT
TATAACTTGCAAAGAAATGAATATCAGAGAGTGAGAGGAACTTGTTTATTGCAGCTTATAATGGTTACAA
ATAAAGCAATAGCATCACAAATTTCACAAATAAAGCATTTTTTTCACTGCATTCTAGTTGTGGTTTGTCC
AAACTCATCAATGTATCTTATCATGTCTGGCTCTAGCTATCCCGCCCCTAACTCCGCCCAGTTCCGCCCA
TTCTCCGCCCCATGGCTGACTAATTTTTTTTATTTATGCAGAGGCCGAGGCCGCCTCGGCCTCTGAGCTA
TTCCAGAAGTAGTGAGGAGGCTTTTTTGGAGGCCTAGACTTTTGCAGAGACGGCCCAAATTCGTAATCAT
GGTCATAGCTGTTTCCTGTGTGAAATTGTTATCCGCTCACAATTCCACACAACATACGAGCCGGAAGCAT
AAAGTGTAAAGCCTGGGGTGCCTAATGAGTGAGCTAACTCACATTAATTGCGTTGCGCTCACTGCCCGCT
TTCCAGTCGGGAAACCTGTCGTGCCAGCTGCATTAATGAATCGGCCAACGCGCGGGGAGAGGCGGTTTGC
GTATTGGGCGCTCTTCCGCTTCCTCGCTCACTGACTCGCTGCGCTCGGTCGTTCGGCTGCGGCGAGCGGT
ATCAGCTCACTCAAAGGCGGTAATACGGTTATCCACAGAATCAGGGGATAACGCAGGAAAGAACATGTGA
GCAAAAGGCCAGCAAAAGGCCAGGAACCGTAAAAAGGCCGCGTTGCTGGCGTTTTTCCATAGGCTCCGCC
CCCCTGACGAGCATCACAAAAATCGACGCTCAAGTCAGAGGTGGCGAAACCCGACAGGACTATAAAGATA
CCAGGCGTTTCCCCCTGGAAGCTCCCTCGTGCGCTCTCCTGTTCCGACCCTGCCGCTTACCGGATACCTG
TCCGCCTTTCTCCCTTCGGGAAGCGTGGCGCTTTCTCATAGCTCACGCTGTAGGTATCTCAGTTCGGTGT
AGGTCGTTCGCTCCAAGCTGGGCTGTGTGCACGAACCCCCCGTTCAGCCCGACCGCTGCGCCTTATCCGG
TAACTATCGTCTTGAGTCCAACCCGGTAAGACACGACTTATCGCCACTGGCAGCAGCCACTGGTAACAGG
ATTAGCAGAGCGAGGTATGTAGGCGGTGCTACAGAGTTCTTGAAGTGGTGGCCTAACTACGGCTACACTA
GAAGGACAGTATTTGGTATCTGCGCTCTGCTGAAGCCAGTTACCTTCGGAAAAAGAGTTGGTAGCTCTTG
ATCCGGCAAACAAACCACCGCTGGTAGCGGTGGTTTTTTTGTTTGCAAGCAGCAGATTACGCGCAGAAAA
AAAGGATCTCAAGAAGATCCTTTGATCTTTTCTACGGGGTCTGACGCTCAGTGGAACGAAAACTCACGTT
AAGGGATTTTGGTCATGAGATTATCAAAAAGGATCTTCACCTAGATCCTTTTAAATTAAAAATGAAGTTT
TAAATCAATCTAAAGTATATATGAGTAAACTTGGTCTGACAGTTACCAATGCTTAATCAGTGAGGCACCT
ATCTCAGCGATCTGTCTATTTCGTTCATCCATAGTTGCCTGACTCCCCGTCGTGTAGATAACTACGATAC
GGGAGGGCTTACCATCTGGCCCCAGTGCTGCAATGATACCGCGAGACCCACGCTCACCGGCTCCAGATTT
ATCAGCAATAAACCAGCCAGCCGGAAGGGCCGAGCGCAGAAGTGGTCCTGCAACTTTATCCGCCTCCATC
CAGTCTATTAATTGTTGCCGGGAAGCTAGAGTAAGTAGTTCGCCAGTTAATAGTTTGCGCAACGTTGTTG
CCATTGCTACAGGCATCGTGGTGTCACGCTCGTCGTTTGGTATGGCTTCATTCAGCTCCGGTTCCCAACG
ATCAAGGCGAGTTACATGATCCCCCATGTTGTGCAAAAAAGCGGTTAGCTCCTTCGGTCCTCCGATCGTT
GTCAGAAGTAAGTTGGCCGCAGTGTTATCACTCATGGTTATGGCAGCACTGCATAATTCTCTTACTGTCA
TGCCATCCGTAAGATGCTTTTCTGTGACTGGTGAGTACTCAACCAAGTCATTCTGAGAATAGTGTATGCG
GCGACCGAGTTGCTCTTGCCCGGCGTCAATACGGGATAATACCGCGCCACATAGCAGAACTTTAAAAGTG
CTCATCATTGGAAAACGTTCTTCGGGGCGAAAACTCTCAAGGATCTTACCGCTGTTGAGATCCAGTTCGA
TGTAACCCACTCGTGCACCCAACTGATCTTCAGCATCTTTTACTTTCACCAGCGTTTCTGGGTGAGCAAA
AACAGGAAGGCAAAATGCCGCAAAAAAGGGAATAAGGGCGACACGGAAATGTTGAATACTCATACTCTTC
CTTTTTCAATATTATTGAAGCATTTATCAGGGTTATTGTCTCATGAGCGGATACATATTTGAATGTATTT
AGAAAAATAAACAAATAGGGGTTCCGCGCACATTTCCCCGAAAAGTGCCACCTGACGTCTAAGAAACCAT
TATTATCATGACATTAACCTATAAAAATAGGCGTATCACGAGGCCCTTTCGTCTCGCGCGTTTCGGTGAT
GACGGTGAAAACCTCTGACACATGCAGCTCCCGGAGACGGTCACAGCTTGTCTGTAAGCGGATGCCGGGA
GCAGACAAGCCCGTCAGGGCGCGTCAGCGGGTGTTGGCGGGTGTCGGGGCTGGCTTAACTATGCGGCATC
AGAGCAGATTGTACTGAGAGTGCACCATATGCGGTGTGAAATACCGCACAGATGCGTAAGGAGAAAATAC
CGCATCAGGCGCCATTCGCCATTCAGGCTGCGCAACTGTTGGGAAGGGCGATCGGTGCGGGCCTCTTCGC
TATTACGCCAGCTGGCGAAAGGGGGATGTGCTGCAAGGCGATTAAGTTGGGTAACGCCAGGGTTTTCCCA
GTCACGACGTTGTAAAACGACGGCCAGTGCCAAGCTG
Features (pLannotate 1.2.2; 27 found; start..end, strand, type, name):
      6..227     +  promoter       RSV promoter: Rous sarcoma virus enhancer/promoter
    234..414     +  LTR            5' LTR (truncated): truncated 5' long terminal repeat (LTR) from HIV-1
    458..583     +  misc_feature   HIV-1 Ψ: packaging signal of human immunodeficiency virus type 1
    567..905     +  CDS            HIV-1 gag (fragment): gag protein from human immunodeficiency virus 1; gag
   1025..1361    +  ncRNA          RRE: Accession: RF00036 - HIV Rev response element
   1397..1786    +  CDS            env (fragment): ENV_HV1H2 - Experimental evidence at protein level: Swiss-Prot protein existence level 1. [Transmembrane protein gp41]: Acts as a class I viral fusion protein. Under the current model, the protein has at least 3 conformational states: pre-fusion native state, pre-hairpin intermediate state, and post-fusion hairpin state. During fusion of viral and target intracellular membranes, the coiled coil regions (heptad repeats) assume a trimer-of-hairpins structure, positioning the fusion peptide in close proximity to the C-terminal region of the ectodomain. The formation of this structure appears to d
   1810..1927    +  misc_feature   cPPT/CTS: central polypurine tract and central termination sequence of HIV-1
   1952..2018    +  CDS            small t antigen (fragment): SV40 (simian virus 40) small t antigen
   2025..3203    +  promoter       EF-1α promoter: strong constitutive promoter for human elongation factor EF-1α
   3222..3734    +  CDS            Nluc: NanoLuc® luciferase human codon-optimized
   3829..4493    +  CDS            CopGFP (fragment): green fluorescent protein 2 from Pontellina plumata, also known as ppluGFP2 (Shagin et al., 2004)
   4640..5429    +  CDS            NeoR/KanR (fragment): aminoglycoside phosphotransferase from Tn5; aph(3')-II (or nptII); confers resistance to neomycin, kanamycin, and G418 (Geneticin®)
   5442..6030    +  misc_feature   WPRE: woodchuck hepatitis virus posttranscriptional regulatory element
   6025..6132    +  CDS            nef (fragment): NEF_SIVS4 - Experimental evidence at protein level: Swiss-Prot protein existence level 1. Interferes with TCR signaling from the cell membrane. Interacts with CD247/TCRZ (TCR zeta chain) and exert potent down- regulation of cell surface TCR/CD3 complexes. From Simian immunodeficiency virus (isolate F236/smH4) (SIV-sm) (Simian immunodeficiency virus sooty mangabey monkey).
   6157..6337    +  LTR            5' LTR (truncated): truncated 5' long terminal repeat (LTR) from HIV-1
   6409..6530    +  polyA_signal   SV40 poly(A) signal: SV40 polyadenylation signal
   6549..6684    +  rep_origin     SV40 ori: SV40 origin of replication
   6746..6762    -  protein_bind   lac operator: The lac repressor binds to the lac operator to inhibit transcription in E. coli. This inhibition can be relieved by adding lactose or isopropyl-β-D-thiogalactopyranoside (IPTG). lac repressor encoded by lacI
   6770..6800    -  promoter       lac promoter: promoter for the E. coli lac operon
   6815..6836    -  protein_bind   CAP binding site: CAP binding activates transcription in the presence of cAMP. E. coli catabolite activator protein
   6849..6941    -  CDS            lacI (fragment): lac repressor; lacI; The lac repressor binds to the lac operator to inhibit transcription in E. coli. This inhibition can be relieved by adding lactose or isopropyl-β-D-thiogalactopyranoside (IPTG).
   7124..7712    -  rep_origin     ori: high-copy-number ColE1/pMB1/pBR322/pUC origin of replication
   7883..8743    -  CDS            AmpR: β-lactamase; bla; confers resistance to ampicillin, carbenicillin, and related antibiotics
   8744..8848    -  promoter       AmpR promoter: bla
   8943..8978    +  CDS            rop (fragment): Rop protein, which maintains plasmids at low copy number; rop
   9080..9179    +  misc_feature   bom (fragment): basis of mobility region from pBR322
   9185..9339    -  CDS            lacZα (fragment): LacZα fragment of β-galactosidase; lacZ fragment
