>Addgene plasmid #124978 | pCDH-EF1-N-cG-Neo | addgene full sequence | sequence record 243972 | Addgene NGS Result
AAGGTGGAGAGAGAGACAGAGACAGATCCATTCGATTAGTGAACGGATCTCGACGGTATCGGTTAACTTT
TAAAAGAAAAGGGGGGATTGGGGGGTACAGTGCAGGGGAAAGAATAGTAGACATAATAGCAACAGACATA
CAAACTAAAGAATTACAAAAACAAATTACAAAATTCAAAATTTTATCGATATCGATAGCTATCGATATCG
ATATCGATAGCTTTGCAAAGATGGATAAAGTTTTAAACAGAGAGGAATCTTTGCAGCTAATGGACCTTCT
AGGTCTTGAAAGGAGTGGGAATTGGCTCCGGTGCCCGTCAGTGGGCAGAGCGCACATCGCCCACAGTCCC
CGAGAAGTTGGGGGGAGGGGTCGGCAATTGAACCGGTGCCTAGAGAAGGTGGCGCGGGGTAAACTGGGAA
AGTGATGTCGTGTACTGGCTCCGCCTTTTTCCCGAGGGTGGGGGAGAACCGTATATAAGTGCAGTAGTCG
CCGTGAACGTTCTTTTTCGCAACGGGTTTGCCGCCAGAACACAGGTAAGTGCCGTGTGTGGTTCCCGCGG
GCCTGGCCTCTTTACGGGTTATGGCCCTTGCGTGCCTTGAATTACTTCCACCTGGCTGCAGTACGTGATT
CTTGATCCCGAGCTTCGGGTTGGAAGTGGGTGGGAGAGTTCGAGGCCTTGCGCTTAAGGAGCCCCTTCGC
CTCGTGCTTGAGTTGAGGCCTGGCCTGGGCGCTGGGGCCGCCGCGTGCGAATCTGGTGGCACCTTCGCGC
CTGTCTCGCTGCTTTCGATAAGTCTCTAGCCATTTAAAATTTTTGATGACCTGCTGCGACGCTTTTTTTC
TGGCAAGATAGTCTTGTAAATGCGGGCCAAGATCTGCACACTGGTATTTCGGTTTTTGGGGCCGCGGGCG
GCGACGGGGCCCGTGCGTCCCAGCGCACATGTTCGGCGAGGCGGGGCCTGCGAGCGCGGCCACCGAGAAT
CGGACGGGGGTAGTCTCAAGCTGGCCGGCCTGCTCTGGTGCCTGGCCTCGCGCCGCCGTGTATCGCCCCG
CCCTGGGCGGCAAGGCTGGCCCGGTCGGCACCAGTTGCGTGAGCGGAAAGATGGCCGCTTCCCGGCCCTG
CTGCAGGGAGCTCAAAATGGAGGACGCGGCGCTCGGGAGAGCGGGCGGGTGAGTCACCCACACAAAGGAA
AAGGGCCTTTCCGTCCTCAGCCGTCGCTTCATGTGACTCCACGGAGTACCGGGCGCCGTCCAGGCACCTC
GATTAGTTCTCGAGCTTTTGGAGTACGTCGTCTTTAGGTTGGGGGGAGGGGTTTTATGCGATGGAGTTTC
CCCACACTGAGTGGGTGGAGACTGAAGTTAGGCCAGCTTGGCACTTGATGTAATTCTCCTTGGAATTTGC
CCTTTTTGAGTTTGGATCTTGGTTCATTCTCAAGCCTCAGACAGTGGTTCAAAGTTTTTTTCTTCCATTT
CAGGTGTCGTGAGGAATTGGATCCGCCACCATGGTCTTCACACTCGAAGATTTCGTTGGGGACTGGCGAC
AGACAGCCGGCTACAACCTGGACCAAGTCCTTGAACAGGGAGGTGTGTCCAGTTTGTTTCAGAATCTCGG
GGTGTCCGTAACTCCGATCCAAAGGATTGTCCTGAGCGGTGAAAATGGGCTGAAGATCGACATCCATGTC
ATCATCCCGTATGAAGGTCTGAGCGGCGACCAAATGGGCCAGATCGAAAAAATTTTTAAGGTGGTGTACC
CTGTGGATGATCATCACTTTAAGGTGATCCTGCACTATGGCACACTGGTAATCGACGGGGTTACGCCGAA
CATGATCGACTATTTCGGACGGCCGTATGAAGGCATCGCCGTGTTCGACGGCAAAAAGATCACTGTAACA
GGGACCCTGTGGAACGGCAACAAAATTATCGACGAGCGCCTGATCAACCCCGACGGCTCCCTGCTGTTCC
GAGTAACCATCAACGGAGTGACCGGCTGGCGGCTGTGCGAACGCATTCTGGCGAAGCTTGGAAGCGGAGC
TACTAACTTCAGCCTGCTGAAGCAGGCTGGAGACGTGGAGGAGAACCCTGGACCTATGGAGAGCGACGAG
AGCGGCCTGCCCGCCATGGAGATCGAGTGCCGCATCACCGGCACCCTGAACGGCGTGGAGTTCGAGCTGG
TGGGCGGCGGAGAGGGCACCCCCAAGCAGGGCCGCATGACCAACAAGATGAAGAGCACCAAAGGCGCCCT
GACCTTCAGCCCCTACCTGCTGAGCCACGTGATGGGCTACGGCTTCTACCACTTCGGCACCTACCCCAGC
GGCTACGAGAACCCCTTCCTGCACGCCATCAACAACGGCGGCTACACCAACACCCGCATCGAGAAGTACG
AGGACGGCGGCGTGCTGCACGTGAGCTTCAGCTACCGCTACGAGGCCGGCCGCGTGATCGGCGACTTCAA
GGTGGTGGGCACCGGCTTCCCCGAGGACAGCGTGATCTTCACCGACAAGATCATCCGCAGCAACGCCACC
GTGGAGCACCTGCACCCCATGGGCGATAACGTGCTGGTGGGCAGCTTCGCCCGCACCTTCAGCCTGCGCG
ACGGCGGCTACTACAGCTTCGTGGTGGACAGCCACATGCACTTCAAGAGCGCCATCCACCCCAGCATCCT
GCAGAACGGGGGCCCCATGTTCGCCTTCCGCCGCGTGGAGGAGCTGCACAGCAACACCGAGCTGGGCATC
GTGGAGTACCAGCACGCCTTCAAGACCCCCATTGCCTTCGCCAGATCCCGCGCTCAGTCGTCCAATTCTG
CCGTGGACGGCACCGCCGGACCCGGCTCCACCGGATCTCGCGTCGACGGAAGCGGAGCTACTAACTTCAG
CCTGCTGAAGCAGGCTGGAGACGTGGAGGAGAACCCTGGACCTATGGCTGAACAAGATGGATTGCACGCA
GGTTCTCCGGCCGCTTGGGTGGAGAGGCTATTCGGCTATGACTGGGCACAACAGACAATCGGCTGCTCTG
ATGCCGCCGTGTTCCGGCTGTCAGCGCAGGGGCGCCCGGTTCTTTTTGTCAAGACCGACCTGTCCGGTGC
CCTGAATGAACTGCAGGACGAGGCAGCGCGGCTATCGTGGCTGGCCACGACGGGCGTTCCTTGCGCAGCT
GTGCTCGACGTTGTCACTGAAGCGGGAAGGGACTGGCTGCTATTGGGCGAAGTGCCGGGGCAGGATCTCC
TGTCATCTCACCTTGCTCCTGCCGAGAAAGTATCCATCATGGCTGATGCAATGCGGCGGCTGCATACGCT
TGATCCGGCTACCTGCCCATTCGACCACCAAGCGAAACATCGCATCGAGCGAGCACGTACTCGGATGGAA
GCCGGTCTTGTCGATCAGGATGATCTGGACGAAGAGCATCAGGGGCTCGCGCCAGCCGAACTGTTCGCCA
GGCTCAAGGCGCGCATGCCCGACGGCGAGGATCTCGTCGTGACCCATGGCGATGCCTGCTTGCCGAATAT
CATGGTGGAAAATGGCCGCTTTTCTGGATTCATCGACTGTGGCCGGCTGGGTGTGGCGGACCGCTATCAG
GACATAGCGTTGGCTACCCGTGATATTGCTGAAGAGCTTGGCGGCGAATGGGCTGACCGCTTCCTCGTGC
TTTACGGTATCGCCGCTCCCGATTCGCAGCGCATCGCCTTCTATCGCCTTCTTGACGAGTTCTTCTGAGA
ATTCGTCGACAATCAACCTCTGGATTACAAAATTTGTGAAAGATTGACTGGTATTCTTAACTATGTTGCT
CCTTTTACGCTATGTGGATACGCTGCTTTAATGCCTTTGTATCATGCTATTGCTTCCCGTATGGCTTTCA
TTTTCTCCTCCTTGTATAAATCCTGGTTGCTGTCTCTTTATGAGGAGTTGTGGCCCGTTGTCAGGCAACG
TGGCGTGGTGTGCACTGTGTTTGCTGACGCAACCCCCACTGGTTGGGGCATTGCCACCACCTGTCAGCTC
CTTTCCGGGACTTTCGCTTTCCCCCTCCCTATTGCCACGGCGGAACTCATCGCCGCCTGCCTTGCCCGCT
GCTGGACAGGGGCTCGGCTGTTGGGCACTGACAATTCCGTGGTGTTGTCGGGGAAATCATCGTCCTTTCC
TTGGCTGCTCGCCTGTGTTGCCACCTGGATTCTGCGCGGGACGTCCTTCTGCTACGTCCCTTCGGCCCTC
AATCCAGCGGACCTTCCTTCCCGCGGCCTGCTGCCGGCTCTGCGGCCTCTTCCGCGTCTTCGCCTTCGCC
CTCAGACGAGTCGGATCTCCCTTTGGGCCGCCTCCCCGCCTGGTACCTTTAAGACCAATGACTTACAAGG
CAGCTGTAGATCTTAGCCACTTTTTAAAAGAAAAGGGGGGACTGGAAGGGCTAATTCACTCCCAACGAAG
ATAAGATCTGCTTTTTGCTTGTACTGGGTCTCTCTGGTTAGACCAGATCTGAGCCTGGGAGCTCTCTGGC
TAACTAGGGAACCCACTGCTTAAGCCTCAATAAAGCTTGCCTTGAGTGCTTCAAGTAGTGTGTGCCCGTC
TGTTGTGTGACTCTGGTAACTAGAGATCCCTCAGACCCTTTTAGTCAGTGTGGAAAATCTCTAGCAGTAG
TAGTTCATGTCATCTTATTATTCAGTATTTATAACTTGCAAAGAAATGAATATCAGAGAGTGAGAGGAAC
TTGTTTATTGCAGCTTATAATGGTTACAAATAAAGCAATAGCATCACAAATTTCACAAATAAAGCATTTT
TTTCACTGCATTCTAGTTGTGGTTTGTCCAAACTCATCAATGTATCTTATCATGTCTGGCTCTAGCTATC
CCGCCCCTAACTCCGCCCATCCCGCCCCTAACTCCGCCCAGTTCCGCCCATTCTCCGCCCCATGGCTGAC
TAATTTTTTTTATTTATGCAGAGGCCGAGGCCGCCTCGGCCTCTGAGCTATTCCAGAAGTAGTGAGGAGG
CTTTTTTGGAGGCCTAGACTTTTGCAGAGACCAAATTCGTAATCATGTCATAGCTGTTTCCTGTGTGAAA
TTGTTATCCGCTCACAATTCCACACAACATACGAGCCGGAAGCATAAAGTGTAAAGCCTGGGGTGCCTAA
TGAGTGAGCTAACTCACATTAATTGCGTTGCGCTCACTGCCCGCTTTCCAGTCGGGAAACCTGTCGTGCC
AGCTGCATTAATGAATCGGCCAACGCGCGGGGAGAGGCGGTTTGCGTATTGGGCGCTCTTCCGCTTCCTC
GCTCACTGACTCGCTGCGCTCGGTCGTTCGGCTGCGGCGAGCGGTATCAGCTCACTCAAAGGCGGTAATA
CGGTTATCCACAGAATCAGGGGATAACGCAGGAAAGAACATGTGAGCAAAAGGCCAGCAAAAGGCCAGGA
ACCGTAAAAAGGCCGCGTTGCTGGCGTTTTTCCATAGGCTCCGCCCCCCTGACGAGCATCACAAAAATCG
ACGCTCAAGTCAGAGGTGGCGAAACCCGACAGGACTATAAAGATACCAGGCGTTTCCCCCTGGAAGCTCC
CTCGTGCGCTCTCCTGTTCCGACCCTGCCGCTTACCGGATACCTGTCCGCCTTTCTCCCTTCGGGAAGCG
TGGCGCTTTCTCATAGCTCACGCTGTAGGTATCTCAGTTCGGTGTAGGTCGTTCGCTCCAAGCTGGGCTG
TGTGCACGAACCCCCCGTTCAGCCCGACCGCTGCGCCTTATCCGGTAACTATCGTCTTGAGTCCAACCCG
GTAAGACACGACTTATCGCCACTGGCAGCAGCCACTGGTAACAGGATTAGCAGAGCGAGGTATGTAGGCG
GTGCTACAGAGTTCTTGAAGTGGTGGCCTAACTACGGCTACACTAGAAGAACAGTATTTGGTATCTGCGC
TCTGCTGAAGCCAGTTACCTTCGGAAAAAGAGTTGGTAGCTCTTGATCCGGCAAACAAACCACCGCTGGT
AGCGGTGGTTTTTTTGTTTGCAAGCAGCAGATTACGCGCAGAAAAAAAGGATCTCAAGAAGATCCTTTGA
TCTTTTCTACGGGGTCTGACGCTCAGTGGAACGAAAACTCACGTTAAGGGATTTTGGTCATGAGATTATC
AAAAAGGATCTTCACCTAGATCCTTTTAAATTAAAAATGAAGTTTTAAATCAATCTAAAGTATATATGAG
TAAACTTGGTCTGACAGTTACCAATGCTTAATCAGTGAGGCACCTATCTCAGCGATCTGTCTATTTCGTT
CATCCATAGTTGCCTGACTCCCCGTCGTGTAGATAACTACGATACGGGAGGGCTTACCATCTGGCCCCAG
TGCTGCAATGATACCGCGAGACCCACGCTCACCGGCTCCAGATTTATCAGCAATAAACCAGCCAGCCGGA
AGGGCCGAGCGCAGAAGTGGTCCTGCAACTTTATCCGCCTCCATCCAGTCTATTAATTGTTGCCGGGAAG
CTAGAGTAAGTAGTTCGCCAGTTAATAGTTTGCGCAACGTTGTTGCCATTGCTACAGGCATCGTGGTGTC
ACGCTCGTCGTTTGGTATGGCTTCATTCAGCTCCGGTTCCCAACGATCAAGGCGAGTTACATGATCCCCC
ATGTTGTGCAAAAAAGCGGTTAGCTCCTTCGGTCCTCCGATCGTTGTCAGAAGTAAGTTGGCCGCAGTGT
TATCACTCATGGTTATGGCAGCACTGCATAATTCTCTTACTGTCATGCCATCCGTAAGATGCTTTTCTGT
GACTGGTGAGTACTCAACCAAGTCATTCTGAGAATAGTGTATGCGGCGACCGAGTTGCTCTTGCCCGGCG
TCAATACGGGATAATACCGCGCCACATAGCAGAACTTTAAAAGTGCTCATCATTGGAAAACGTTCTTCGG
GGCGAAAACTCTCAAGGATCTTACCGCTGTTGAGATCCAGTTCGATGTAACCCACTCGTGCACCCAACTG
ATCTTCAGCATCTTTTACTTTCACCAGCGTTTCTGGGTGAGCAAAAACAGGAAGGCAAAATGCCGCAAAA
AAGGGAATAAGGGCGACACGGAAATGTTGAATACTCATACTCTTCCTTTTTCAATATTATTGAAGCATTT
ATCAGGGTTATTGTCTCATGAGCGGATACATATTTGAATGTATTTAGAAAAATAAACAAATAGGGGTTCC
GCGCACATTTCCCCGAAAAGTGCCACCTGACGTCTAAGAAACCATTATTATCATGACATTAACCTATAAA
AATAGGCGTATCACGAGGCCCTTTCGTCTCGCGCGTTTCGGTGATGACGGTGAAAACCTCTGACACATGC
AGCTCCCGGAGACGGTCACAGCTTGTCTGTAAGCGGATGCCGGGAGCAGACAAGCCCGTCAGGGCGCGTC
AGCGGGTGTTGGCGGGTGTCGGGGCTGGCTTAACTATGCGGCATCAGAGCAGATTGTACTGAGAGTGCAC
CATATGCGGTGTGAAATACCGCACAGATGCGTAAGGAGAAAATACCGCATCAGGCGCCATTCGCCATTCA
GGCTGCGCAACTGTTGGGAAGGGCGATCGGTGCGGGCCTCTTCGCTATTACGCCAGCTGGCGAAAGGGGG
ATGTGCTGCAAGGCGATTAAGTTGGGTAACGCCAGGGTTTTCCCAGTCACGACGTTGTAAAACGACGGCC
AGTGCCAAGCTGACGCGTGTAGTCTTATGCAATACTCTTGTAGTCTTGCAACATGGTAACGATGAGTTAG
CAACATGCCTTACAAGGAGAGAAAAAGCACCGTGCATGCCGATTGGTGGAAGTAAGGTGGTACGATCGTG
CCTTATTAGGAAGGCAACAGACGGGTCTGACATGGATTGGACGAACCACTGAATTGCCGCATTGCAGAGA
TATTGTATTTAAGTGCCTAGCTCGATACATAAACGGGTCTCTCTGGTTAGACCAGATCTGAGCCTGGGAG
CTCTCTGGCTAACTAGGGAACCCACTGCTTAAGCCTCAATAAAGCTTGCCTTGAGTGCTTCAAGTAGTGT
GTGCCCGTCTGTTGTGTGACTCTGGTAACTAGAGATCCCTCAGACCCTTTTAGTCAGTGTGGAAAATCTC
TAGCAGTGGCGCCCGAACAGGGACTTGAAAGCGAAAGGGAAACCAGAGGAGCTCTCTCGACGCAGGACTC
GGCTTGCTGAAGCGCGCACGGCAAGAGGCGAGGGGCGGCGACTGGTGAGTACGCCAAAAATTTTGACTAG
CGGAGGCTAGAAGGAGAGAGATGGGTGCGAGAGCGTCAGTATTAAGCGGGGGAGAATTAGATCGCGATGG
GAAAAAATTCGGTTAAGGCCAGGGGGAAAGAAAAAATATAAATTAAAACATATAGTATGGGCAAGCAGGG
AGCTAGAACGATTCGCAGTTAATCCTGGCCTGTTAGAAACATCAGAAGGCTGTAGACAAATACTGGGACA
GCTACAACCATCCCTTCAGACAGGATCAGAAGAACTTAGATCATTATATAATACAGTAGCAACCCTCTAT
TGTGTGCATCAAAGGATAGAGATAAAAGACACCAAGGAAGCTTTAGACAAGATAGAGGAAGAGCAAAACA
AAAGTAAGACCACCGCACAGCAAGCGGCCACTGATCTTCAGACCTGGAGGAGGAGATATGAGGGACAATT
GGAGAAGTGAATTATATAAATATAAAGTAGTAAAAATTGAACCATTAGGAGTAGCACCCACCAAGGCAAA
GAGAAGAGTGGTGCAGAGAGAAAAAAGAGCAGTGGGAATAGGAGCTTTGTTCCTTGGGTTCTTGGGAGCA
GCAGGAAGCACTATGGGCGCAGCGTCAATGACGCTGACGGTACAGGCCAGACAATTATTGTCTGGTATAG
TGCAGCAGCAGAACAATTTGCTGAGGGCTATTGAGGCGCAACAGCATCTGTTGCAACTCACAGTCTGGGG
CATCAAGCAGCTCCAGGCAAGAATCCTGGCTGTGGAAAGATACCTAAAGGATCAACAGCTCCTGGGGATT
TGGGGTTGCTCTGGAAAACTCATTTGCACCACTGCTGTGCCTTGGAATGCTAGTTGGAGTAATAAATCTC
TGGAACAGATTTGGAATCACACGACCTGGATGGAGTGGGACAGAGAAATTAACAATTACACAAGCTTAAT
ACACTCCTTAATTGAAGAATCGCAAAACCAGCAAGAAAAGAATGAACAAGAATTATTGGAATTAGATAAA
TGGGCAAGTTTGTGGAATTGGTTTAACATAACAAATTGGCTGTGGTATATAAAATTATTCATAATGATAG
TAGGAGGCTTGGTAGGTTTAAGAATAGTTTTTGCTGTACTTTCTATAGTGAATAGAGTTAGGCAGGGATA
TTCACCATTATCGTTTCAGACCCACCTCCCAACCCCGAGGGGACCCGACAGGCCCGAAGGAATAGAAGAA
G
Features (pLannotate 1.2.2; 27 found; start..end, strand, type, name):
     68..184     +  misc_feature   cPPT/CTS: central polypurine tract and central termination sequence of HIV-1
    231..297     +  CDS            small t antigen (fragment): SV40 (simian virus 40) small t antigen
    304..1482    +  promoter       EF-1α promoter: strong constitutive promoter for human elongation factor EF-1α
   1501..2013    +  CDS            Nluc: NanoLuc® luciferase human codon-optimized
   2108..2772    +  CDS            CopGFP (fragment): green fluorescent protein 2 from Pontellina plumata, also known as ppluGFP2 (Shagin et al., 2004)
   2919..3708    +  CDS            NeoR/KanR (fragment): aminoglycoside phosphotransferase from Tn5; aph(3')-II (or nptII); confers resistance to neomycin, kanamycin, and G418 (Geneticin®)
   3721..4309    +  misc_feature   WPRE: woodchuck hepatitis virus posttranscriptional regulatory element
   4304..4411    +  CDS            nef (fragment): NEF_SIVS4 - Experimental evidence at protein level: Swiss-Prot protein existence level 1. Interferes with TCR signaling from the cell membrane. Interacts with CD247/TCRZ (TCR zeta chain) and exert potent down- regulation of cell surface TCR/CD3 complexes. From Simian immunodeficiency virus (isolate F236/smH4) (SIV-sm) (Simian immunodeficiency virus sooty mangabey monkey).
   4436..4616    +  LTR            5' LTR (truncated): truncated 5' long terminal repeat (LTR) from HIV-1
   4688..4809    +  polyA_signal   SV40 poly(A) signal: SV40 polyadenylation signal
   4849..4984    +  rep_origin     SV40 ori: SV40 origin of replication
   5041..5057    -  protein_bind   lac operator: The lac repressor binds to the lac operator to inhibit transcription in E. coli. This inhibition can be relieved by adding lactose or isopropyl-β-D-thiogalactopyranoside (IPTG). lac repressor encoded by lacI
   5065..5095    -  promoter       lac promoter: promoter for the E. coli lac operon
   5110..5131    -  protein_bind   CAP binding site: CAP binding activates transcription in the presence of cAMP. E. coli catabolite activator protein
   5144..5236    -  CDS            lacI (fragment): lac repressor; lacI; The lac repressor binds to the lac operator to inhibit transcription in E. coli. This inhibition can be relieved by adding lactose or isopropyl-β-D-thiogalactopyranoside (IPTG).
   5419..6007    -  rep_origin     ori: high-copy-number ColE1/pMB1/pBR322/pUC origin of replication
   6178..7038    -  CDS            AmpR: β-lactamase; bla; confers resistance to ampicillin, carbenicillin, and related antibiotics
   7039..7143    -  promoter       AmpR promoter: bla
   7238..7273    +  CDS            rop (fragment): Rop protein, which maintains plasmids at low copy number; rop
   7375..7474    +  misc_feature   bom (fragment): basis of mobility region from pBR322
   7480..7634    -  CDS            lacZα (fragment): LacZα fragment of β-galactosidase; lacZ fragment
   7648..7874    +  promoter       RSV promoter: Rous sarcoma virus enhancer/promoter
   7875..8055    +  LTR            5' LTR (truncated): truncated 5' long terminal repeat (LTR) from HIV-1
   8102..8227    +  misc_feature   HIV-1 Ψ: packaging signal of human immunodeficiency virus type 1
   8211..8549    +  CDS            HIV-1 gag (fragment): gag protein from human immunodeficiency virus 1; gag
   8720..8953    +  misc_feature   RRE: The Rev response element (RRE) of HIV-1 allows for Rev-dependent mRNA export from the nucleus to the cytoplasm.
   9330..49      +  CDS            Rev (fragment) (across the origin): human immunodeficiency virus 1 (HIV-1) Rev protein; rev; enhances nuclear export of unspliced and incompletely spliced viral mRNAs
