[The description below was written by a language model from this plasmid's Addgene catalogue record and pLannotate feature annotations shown in this document.]
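Description:
pCDH-EF1-N-cG-Neo is a lentiviral transfer plasmid built on the pCDH-EF1 backbone for stable co-expression of NanoLuc luciferase and copGFP in mammalian cells, with neomycin (G418) selection of transduced cells. In bacteria it is maintained through a high-copy ColE1/pUC-type origin and an ampicillin resistance gene (β-lactamase under its own promoter). The viral portion follows a third-generation layout. An RSV enhancer/promoter is fused to a truncated HIV-1 5' LTR to drive genomic RNA production in packaging cells, followed by the Ψ packaging signal with adjoining gag fragment, the Rev response element for Rev-dependent nuclear export, and the cPPT/CTS element that aids nuclear import of the reverse-transcribed genome. A second truncated LTR lies downstream of the cargo, followed by an SV40 polyadenylation signal and SV40 origin outside the viral unit.

The payload is driven by the strong constitutive human EF-1α promoter. It is followed in the same orientation by a human codon-optimised Nluc coding sequence, copGFP and the Tn5 aminoglycoside phosphotransferase (NeoR), with a WPRE placed after them to enhance transcript stability and expression. No additional promoter or IRES is annotated between the three reading frames, and short unannotated gaps separate them. This suggests a single polycistronic transcript, but the record does not state what linker elements (for example 2A peptides) connect them. Two sequence records are provided, a depositor sequence and a slightly longer sequencing-derived one. They are numbered from different start points but show the same feature order. The construct suits the generation of stably marked cell lines that can be followed by both bioluminescence and green fluorescence.
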