Addgene plasmid #124978: pCDH-EF1-N-cG-Neo
Purpose: Express Nanoluc, copGFP
Depositing lab: Kazuhiro Oka. Depositing organization: Baylor College of Medicine.
Backbone
  Vector backbone: pCDH-EF1 (Addgene #72266)
  Vector type: Lentiviral
  Selectable markers: Neomycin (select with G418)
Growth in bacteria
  Bacterial resistance: Ampicillin, 100 μg/mL
  Growth temperature: 37°C
  Growth strain: NEB Stable
  Copy number: High Copy
Gene/Insert
  Gene/Insert name: Nanoluc, copGFP
  Species: Synthetic
  Promoter: EF1-alpha
  Cloning method: Restriction Enzyme; 5′ cloning site Unknown (unknown if destroyed)
Terms and licenses: Academic/Nonprofit Terms; Industry Terms: Not Available to Industry
How to cite: pCDH-EF1-N-cG-Neo was a gift from Kazuhiro Oka (Addgene plasmid # 124978 ; http://n2t.net/addgene:124978 ; RRID:Addgene_124978)
